Addgene plasmid #35681: pEGFP-MRLC T18A,S19A
Depositing lab: Tom Egelhoff. Depositing organization: Cleveland Clinic Foundation. Publication: Analysis of the role of Ser1/Ser2/Thr9 phosphorylation on myosin II assembly and function in live cells. Beach JR, Licate LS, Crish JF, Egelhoff TT. BMC Cell Biol. 2011 Dec 2;12:52. 10.1186/1471-2121-12-52 PubMed 22136066.
Backbone
  Vector backbone: pEGFP
  Backbone manufacturer: Clontech
  Backbone size w/o insert (bp): 4700
  Vector type: Mammalian Expression
  Selectable markers: Neomycin (select with G418)
Growth in bacteria
  Bacterial resistance: Kanamycin, 50 μg/mL
  Growth temperature: 37°C
  Growth strain: DH5alpha
  Copy number: High Copy
Gene/Insert
  Gene/Insert name: MRLC1 (alt name: MYL9)
  Species: H. sapiens (human)
  Mutation: T18A and S19A
  Entrez Gene: MYL9 (a.k.a. LC20, MLC-2C, MLC2, MMIHS4, MRLC1, MYRL2)
  Promoter: CMV
  Tag / fusion protein: EGFP (C terminal on backbone)
  Cloning method: Restriction Enzyme; 5′ cloning site BamHI (not destroyed); 3′ cloning site AgeI (not destroyed)
  Sequencing primers: 5′ CMV fwd; 3′ EGFP-N
Terms and licenses: Academic/Nonprofit Terms; Industry Terms: Not Available to Industry
Depositor comments: This plasmid is identical to the one published in Beach et al., 2011, except the tet-inducible promoter has been replaced with a constitutive CMV promoter.
How to cite: pEGFP-MRLC T18A,S19A was a gift from Tom Egelhoff (Addgene plasmid # 35681 ; http://n2t.net/addgene:35681 ; RRID:Addgene_35681)
