[The description below was written by a language model from this plasmid's Addgene catalogue record.]
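Description:
pEGFP-MRLC T18A,S19A is a mammalian expression plasmid built on the Clontech pEGFP backbone (about 4.7 kb without insert) that encodes a human myosin regulatory light chain, MRLC1 (gene MYL9), fused to EGFP. The insert was placed between BamHI and AgeI sites, both of which are retained, so that the EGFP supplied by the backbone sits at the C terminus of the light chain. Expression is driven by the constitutive CMV promoter. The plasmid is maintained at high copy in E. coli under kanamycin selection, and its neomycin resistance marker allows G418 selection of stably transfected mammalian cells. No feature table accompanies the record, so the origins of replication and polyadenylation signals are not itemised.

The defining feature is the double substitution T18A and S19A. Thr18 and Ser19 are the canonical activating phosphorylation sites of the regulatory light chain, targeted by kinases such as myosin light chain kinase and Rho kinase. Replacing both with alanine yields a light chain that cannot be phosphorylated at these positions. The EGFP fusion allows the mutant's localisation and incorporation into myosin II structures to be followed in live cells. The associated study examined how light chain phosphorylation affects myosin II assembly and function in living cells, and a construct of this kind would typically be compared with wild-type or other phosphorylation-site variants. According to the depositor, this plasmid matches the published version except that the original tetracycline-inducible promoter has been replaced with the constitutive CMV promoter, so expression here does not require induction.
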