>Addgene plasmid #35681 | pEGFP-MRLC T18A,S19A | addgene partial sequence | sequence record 44755 | EGFP-N 5'-CGTCGCCGTCCAGCTCGACCAG-3'
CCTTGCTACCATGGTGGCGACCGGTCGGTCGTCTTTATCCTTGGCGCCATGTTTGAGGATGCGGGTGAAC
TCCACGTAGTTGAAGTTGCCTTTCTTATCAATGGGTGCCTCCCGGTACATCTCGTCCACTTCCTCATCTG
TGAAGCGGTCACCCATGGTGGTGAGCAGCTCCCGGAGGTGGTCCTCATGGATGAAACCTGAGGCTTCCTC
GTCGAAGCAGGCAAAGGCGTTGCGAATCACATCCTCGGGGTCCGTGCCGTTCAGCTTCTCCCCAAACATG
GTGAGGAACATGGTGAAGTTGATGGGCCCCGGGGCCTCGCTCATCATGCCCTCCAGGTATTCGTCTGTGG
GGTTCTTCCCCAGCGAGGCCAGCATGTCGTGCAGGTCCTCCTTGTCAATGAAGCCATCACGGTTCTGGTC
AATCATGTTGAAAGCCTCCTTAAACTCCTGGATCTGGGACTGGTCAAACATTGCGAAGACATTGGCTGCG
GCCCGCTGTGGCCGCTTCTTGGTGGTCTTGGCTTTGGCCCGCTTGCTGGACATGGTGGCGGATCCGCTAG
CGGATCTGACGGTTCACTAAACCAGCTCTGCTTATATAGACCTCCCACCGTACACGCCTACCGCCCATTT
GCGTCAATGGGGCGGAGTTGTTACGACATTTTGGAAAGTCCCGTTGATTTTGGTGCCAAAACAAACTCCC
ATTGACGTCAATGGGGTGGAGACTTGGAAATCCCCGTGAGTCAAACCGCTATCCACGCCCATTGATGTAC
TGCCAAAACCGCATCACCATGGTAATAGCGATGACTAATACGTAGATGTACTGCCAAGTANGAAT
