>Addgene plasmid #35681 | pEGFP-MRLC T18A,S19A | addgene partial sequence | sequence record 44756 | CMV-F 5'-CGCAAATGGGCGGTAGGCGTG-3'
GTGACCGTCAGATCCGCTAGCGGATCCGCCACCATGTCCAGCAAGCGGGCCAAAGCCAAGACCACCAAGA
AGCGGCCACAGCGGGCCGCAGCCAATGTCTTCGCAATGTTTGACCAGTCCCAGATCCAGGAGTTTAAGGA
GGCTTTCAACATGATTGACCAGAACCGTGATGGCTTCATTGACAAGGAGGACCTGCACGACATGCTGGCC
TCGCTGGGGAAGAACCCCACAGACGAATACCTGGAGGGCATGATGAGCGAGGCCCCGGGGCCCATCAACT
TCACCATGTTCCTCACCATGTTTGGGGAGAAGCTGAACGGCACGGACCCCGAGGATGTGATTCGCAACGC
CTTTGCCTGCTTCGACGAGGAAGCCTCAGGTTTCATCCATGAGGACCACCTCCGGGAGCTGCTCACCACC
ATGGGTGACCGCTTCACAGATGAGGAAGTGGACGAGATGTACCGGGAGGCACCCATTGATAAGAAAGGCA
ACTTCAACTACGTGGAGTTCACCCGCATCCTCAAACATGGCGCCAAGGATAAAGACGACCGACCGGTCGC
CACCATGGTGAGCAAGGGCGAGGAGCTGTTCACCGGGGTGGTGCCCATCCTGGTCGAGCTGGACGGCGAC
GTAAACGGCCACAAGTTCAGCGTGTCCGGCGAGGGCGAGGGCGATGCCACCTACGGCAAGCTGACCCTGA
AGTTCATCTGCACCACCGGCAAGCTGCCCGTGCCCTGGCCCACCCTCGTGACCACCCTGACCTACGGCGT
GCAGTGCTTCAGCCGCTACCCCGACCACATGAAGCAGCACGACTTCTTCANGTCCGCCATGCCCGAAGGC
TACGTCCAGGAGCGCACCATCTTCTTCAAGGACGACGG
